Addgene plasmid #251680: lentiCRISPR v2-sgFDX1-2
Purpose: gRNA to knock out FDX1 in mammalian cells
Depositing lab: Boyi Gan. Depositing organization: University of Texas MD Anderson Cancer Center. Publication: Radiotherapy promotes cuproptosis and synergizes with cuproptosis inducers to overcome tumor radioresistance. Lei G, Sun M, Cheng J, Ye R, Lu Z, Horbath A, Huo D, Wu S, Alapati A, Aggarwal S, Xu Z, Mao C, Yan Y, Yao J, Li Q, Chen X, Lee H, Zhuang L, Jiang D, Pataer A, Roth JA, Navin N, Koong AC, You MJ, Lin SH, Gan B. Cancer Cell. 2025 Jun 9;43(6):1076-1092.e5. doi: 10.1016/j.ccell.2025.03.031. Epub 2025 Apr 10. PubMed 40215978.
Backbone
  Vector backbone: lentiCRISPR v2
  Backbone manufacturer: Feng Zhang (Addgene #52961)
  Backbone size w/o insert (bp): 12000
  Vector type: Lentiviral, CRISPR
  Selectable markers: Puromycin
Growth in bacteria
  Bacterial resistance: Ampicillin, 100 μg/mL
  Growth temperature: 37°C
  Growth strain: NEB Stable
  Copy number: High Copy
Gene/Insert
  Gene/Insert name: FDX1 ferredoxin 1
  gRNA/shRNA sequence: TGATTCTCTGCTAGATGTTG
  Species: H. sapiens (human)
  Entrez Gene: FDX1 (a.k.a. ADX, FDX, LOH11CR1D)
  Cloning method: Restriction Enzyme; 5′ cloning site unknown (unknown if destroyed)
Terms and licenses: Academic/Nonprofit Terms; Industry Terms: Not Available to Industry
How to cite: lentiCRISPR v2-sgFDX1-2 was a gift from Boyi Gan (Addgene plasmid # 251680 ; http://n2t.net/addgene:251680 ; RRID:Addgene_251680)
