[The description below was written by a language model from this plasmid's Addgene catalogue record and pLannotate feature annotations shown in this document.]
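Description:
lentiCRISPR v2-sgFDX1-2 is a third-generation-style, self-inactivating lentiviral CRISPR plasmid built on the lentiCRISPR v2 backbone. It delivers Streptococcus pyogenes Cas9 and a single guide RNA against human FDX1 (ferredoxin 1) from one vector. In bacteria it replicates from a high-copy ColE1/pUC-type origin and is selected with ampicillin through the AmpR β-lactamase gene. The backbone outside the viral region also carries an f1 origin and an SV40/EM7-driven BleoR cassette with an SV40 poly(A) signal. The sequenced record is about 13 kb. The record notes restriction-enzyme cloning for the guide but does not state the cloning sites.

The viral genome is transcribed from a CMV enhancer/promoter fused to a truncated HIV-1 5' LTR, which makes production of the genomic RNA Tat-independent. It contains the Ψ packaging signal with a partial gag fragment, the RRE for Rev-dependent nuclear export, and the cPPT/CTS to aid nuclear import. It ends in a ΔU3 3' LTR that inactivates LTR promoter activity after integration, followed by a bGH poly(A) signal. Two expression units sit between the LTRs. A human U6 RNA polymerase III promoter drives the FDX1-targeting spacer joined to the S. pyogenes gRNA scaffold. An EF-1α core promoter drives Cas9, followed by the puromycin N-acetyltransferase coding sequence, with a WPRE downstream to enhance transcript expression. The feature table does not annotate the element linking Cas9 to PuroR.

After packaging into lentiviral particles and transduction, puromycin selects mammalian cells that carry the integrated cassette, and Cas9 guided to FDX1 produces knockout alleles. The "-2" in the name suggests it is one of several FDX1 guides. The associated work concerns cuproptosis and tumour radioresistance.
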