Features (pLannotate 1.2.2; 33 found; start..end, strand, type, name):
      1..589     +  rep_origin     ori: high-copy-number ColE1/pMB1/pBR322/pUC origin of replication
    772..864     +  CDS            lacI (fragment): lac repressor; lacI; The lac repressor binds to the lac operator to inhibit transcription in E. coli. This inhibition can be relieved by adding lactose or isopropyl-β-D-thiogalactopyranoside (IPTG).
    877..898     +  protein_bind   CAP binding site: CAP binding activates transcription in the presence of cAMP. E. coli catabolite activator protein
    913..943     +  promoter       lac promoter: promoter for the E. coli lac operon
    947..969     +  protein_bind   lac operator (fragment): The lac repressor binds to the lac operator to inhibit transcription in E. coli. This inhibition can be relieved by adding lactose or isopropyl-β-D-thiogalactopyranoside (IPTG). lac repressor encoded by lacI
   1040..1161    -  polyA_signal   SV40 poly(A) signal: SV40 polyadenylation signal
   1156..1281    -  CDS            ble (fragment): BLE_KLEPN - Experimental evidence at protein level: Swiss-Prot protein existence level 1. Binding protein with a strong affinity to the bleomycin family of antibiotics. Binds to CL990; an antimitotic-antibiotic compound. From Klebsiella pneumoniae.
   1291..1665    -  CDS            BleoR: antibiotic-binding protein; Sh ble from Streptoalloteichus hindustanus; confers resistance to bleomycin, phleomycin, and Zeocin™
   1684..1731    -  promoter       EM7 promoter: synthetic bacterial promoter&nbsp
   1779..2108    -  promoter       SV40 promoter: SV40 enhancer and early promoter
   2122..2550    -  rep_origin     f1 ori (sequence partly withheld): f1 bacteriophage origin of replication; arrow indicates direction of (+) strand synthesis
   2571..2592    -  promoter       SV40 promoter (fragment): SV40 enhancer and early promoter
   2596..2820    -  polyA_signal   bGH poly(A) signal: bovine growth hormone polyadenylation signal
   2852..3085    -  LTR            3' LTR (ΔU3): self-inactivating 3' long terminal repeat (LTR) from HIV-1
   3087..3106    -  misc_feature   cPPT/CTS (fragment): central polypurine tract and central termination sequence of HIV-1
   3157..3745    -  misc_feature   WPRE: woodchuck hepatitis virus posttranscriptional regulatory element
   3761..4358    -  CDS            PuroR (fragment): puromycin N-acetyltransferase; pac from Streptomyces; confers resistance to puromycin
   4496..8599    -  CDS            Cas9: Cas9 (Csn1) endonuclease from the Streptococcus pyogenes Type II CRISPR/Cas system generates RNA-guided double strand breaks in DNA
   8624..8835    -  promoter       EF-1α core promoter: core promoter for human elongation factor EF-1α
   8861..8879    -  CDS            small t antigen (fragment): SV40 (simian virus 40) small t antigen
   8897..8972    -  misc_RNA       gRNA scaffold: guide RNA scaffold for the Streptococcus pyogenes CRISPR/Cas9 system
   9002..9242    -  promoter       U6 promoter: RNA polymerase III promoter for human U6 snRNA
   9293..9410    -  misc_feature   cPPT/CTS: central polypurine tract and central termination sequence of HIV-1
   9460..9560    -  CDS            Rev (fragment): human immunodeficiency virus 1 (HIV-1) Rev protein; rev; enhances nuclear export of unspliced and incompletely spliced viral mRNAs
   9937..10170   -  misc_feature   RRE: The Rev response element (RRE) of HIV-1 allows for Rev-dependent mRNA export from the nucleus to the cytoplasm.
  10316..10679   -  CDS            HIV-1 gag (fragment): gag protein from human immunodeficiency virus 1; gag
  10663..10788   -  misc_feature   HIV-1 Ψ: packaging signal of human immunodeficiency virus type 1
  10835..11015   -  LTR            5' LTR (truncated): truncated 5' long terminal repeat (LTR) from HIV-1
  11033..11232   -  promoter       CMV promoter: human cytomegalovirus (CMV) immediate early promoter
  11233..11612   -  enhancer       CMV enhancer: human cytomegalovirus immediate early enhancer
  11767..11819   +  misc_feature   bom (fragment): basis of mobility region from pBR322
  11878..11982   +  promoter       AmpR promoter: bla
  11983..12843   +  CDS            AmpR: β-lactamase; bla; confers resistance to ampicillin, carbenicillin, and related antibiotics
>Addgene plasmid #251680 | lentiCRISPR v2-sgFDX1-2 | addgene full sequence | sequence record 500305 | Addgene NGS Result
TTGAGATCCTTTTTTTCTGCGCGTAATCTGCTGCTTGCAAACAAAAAAACCACCGCTACCAGCGGTGGTT
TGTTTGCCGGATCAAGAGCTACCAACTCTTTTTCCGAAGGTAACTGGCTTCAGCAGAGCGCAGATACCAA
ATACTGTTCTTCTAGTGTAGCCGTAGTTAGGCCACCACTTCAAGAACTCTGTAGCACCGCCTACATACCT
CGCTCTGCTAATCCTGTTACCAGTGGCTGCTGCCAGTGGCGATAAGTCGTGTCTTACCGGGTTGGACTCA
AGACGATAGTTACCGGATAAGGCGCAGCGGTCGGGCTGAACGGGGGGTTCGTGCACACAGCCCAGCTTGG
AGCGAACGACCTACACCGAACTGAGATACCTACAGCGTGAGCTATGAGAAAGCGCCACGCTTCCCGAAGG
GAGAAAGGCGGACAGGTATCCGGTAAGCGGCAGGGTCGGAACAGGAGAGCGCACGAGGGAGCTTCCAGGG
GGAAACGCCTGGTATCTTTATAGTCCTGTCGGGTTTCGCCACCTCTGACTTGAGCGTCGATTTTTGTGAT
GCTCGTCAGGGGGGCGGAGCCTATGGAAAAACGCCAGCAACGCGGCCTTTTTACGGTTCCTGGCCTTTTG
CTGGCCTTTTGCTCACATGTTCTTTCCTGCGTTATCCCCTGATTCTGTGGATAACCGTATTACCGCCTTT
GAGTGAGCTGATACCGCTCGCCGCAGCCGAACGACCGAGCGCAGCGAGTCAGTGAGCGAGGAAGCGGAAG
AGCGCCCAATACGCAAACCGCCTCTCCCCGCGCGTTGGCCGATTCATTAATGCAGCTGGCACGACAGGTT
TCCCGACTGGAAAGCGGGCAGTGAGCGCAACGCAATTAATGTGAGTTAGCTCACTCATTAGGCACCCCAG
GCTTTACACTTTATGCTTCCGGCTCGTATGTTGTGTGGAATTGTGAGCGGATAACAATTTCACACAGGAA
ACAGCTATGACCATGATTACGCCAAGCTCTAGCTAGAGGTCGACGGTATACAGACATGATAAGATACATT
GATGAGTTTGGACAAACCACAACTAGAATGCAGTGAAAAAAATGCTTTATTTGTGAAATTTGTGATGCTA
TTGCTTTATTTGTAACCATTATAAGCTGCAATAAACAAGTTGGGGTGGGCGAAGAACTCCAGCATGAGAT
CCCCGCGCTGGAGGATCATCCAGCCGGCGTCCCGGAAAACGATTCCGAAGCCCAACCTTTCATAGAAGGC
GGCGGTGGAATCGAAATCTCGTAGCACGTGTCAGTCCTGCTCCTCGGCCACGAAGTGCACGCAGTTGCCG
GCCGGGTCGCGCAGGGCGAACTCCCGCCCCCACGGCTGCTCGCCGATCTCGGTCATGGCCGGCCCGGAGG
CGTCCCGGAAGTTCGTGGACACGACCTCCGACCACTCGGCGTACAGCTCGTCCAGGCCGCGCACCCACAC
CCAGGCCAGGGTGTTGTCCGGCACCACCTGGTCCTGGACCGCGCTGATGAACAGGGTCACGTCGTCCCGG
ACCACACCGGCGAAGTCGTCCTCCACGAAGTCCCGGGAGAACCCGAGCCGGTCGGTCCAGAACTCGACCG
CTCCGGCGACGTCGCGCGCGGTGAGCACCGGAACGGCACTGGTCAACTTGGCCATGGTTTAGTTCCTCAC
CTTGTCGTATTATACTATGCCGATATACTATGCCGATGATTAATTGTCAACACGTGCTGATCAGATCCGA
AAATGGATATACAAGCTCCCGGGAGCTTTTTGCAAAAGCCTAGGCCTCCAAAAAAGCCTCCTCACTACTT
CTGGAATAGCTCAGAGGCAGAGGCGGCCTCGGCCTCTGCATAAATAAAAAAAATTAGTCAGCCATGGGGC
GGAGAATGGGCGGAACTGGGCGGAGTTAGGGGCGGGATGGGCGGAGTTAGGGGCGGGACTATGGTTGCTG
ACTAATTGAGATGCATGCTTTGCATACTTCTGCCTGCTGGGGAGCCTGGGGACTTTCCACACCTGGTTGC
TGACTAATTGAGATGCATGCTTTGCATACTTCTGCCTGCTGGGGAGCCTGGGGACTTTCCACACCCTAAC
TGACACACATTCCACAGAATTAATTCGCGTTAAATTTTTGTTAAATCAGCTCATTTTTTAACCAATAGGC
CGAAATCGGCAAAATCCCTTATAAATCAAAAGAATAGACCGAGATAGGGT
[37 nt withheld, positions 2221-2257]
AAAGAACGTGGACTCCAACGTCAAAGG
[49 nt withheld, positions 2285-2333]
T
[91 nt withheld, positions 2335-2425]
G
[124 nt withheld, positions 2427-2550]
GGGGATACCCCCTAGAGCCCCAGCTGGTTCTTTCCGCCTCAGAAGCCATAGAGCCCACCGCATCCCCAGC
ATGCCTGCTATTGTCTTCCCAATCCTCCCCCTTGCTGTCCTGCCCCACCCCACCCCCCAGAATAGAATGA
CACCTACTCAGACAATGCGATGCAATTTCCTCATTTTATTAGGAAAGGACAGTGGGAGTGGCACCTTCCA
GGGTCAAGGAAGGCACGGGGGAGGGGCAAACAACAGATGGCTGGCAACTAGAAGGCACAGTCGAGGCTGA
TCAGCGGGTTTAAACGGGCCCTGCTAGAGATTTTCCACACTGACTAAAAGGGTCTGAGGGATCTCTAGTT
ACCAGAGTCACACAACAGACGGGCACACACTACTTGAAGCACTCAAGGCAAGCTTTATTGAGGCTTAAGC
AGTGGGTTCCCTAGTTAGCCAGAGAGCTCCCAGGCTCAGATCTGGTCTAACCAGAGAGACCCAGTACAAG
CAAAAAGCAGATCTTGTCTTCGTTGGGAGTGAATTAGCCCTTCCAGTCCCCCCTTTTCTTTTAAAAAGTG
GCTAAGATCTACAGCTGCCTTGTAAGTCATTGGTCTTAAAGTCGACGCGGGGAGGCGGCCCAAAGGGAGA
TCCGACTCGTCTGAGGGCGAAGGCGAAGACGCGGAAGAGGCCGCAGAGCCGGCAGCAGGCCGCGGGAAGG
AAGGTCCGCTGGATTGAGGGCCGAAGGGACGTAGCAGAAGGACGTCCCGCGCAGAATCCAGGTGGCAACA
CAGGCGAGCAGCCAAGGAAAGGACGATGATTTCCCCGACAACACCACGGAATTGTCAGTGCCCAACAGCC
GAGCCCCTGTCCAGCAGCGGGCAAGGCAGGCGGCGATGAGTTCCGCCGTGGCAATAGGGAGGGGGAAAGC
GAAAGTCCCGGAAAGGAGCTGACAGGTGGTGGCAATGCCCCAACCAGTGGGGGTTGCGTCAGCAAACACA
GTGCACACCACGCCACGTTGCCTGACAACGGGCCACAACTCCTCATAAAGAGACAGCAACCAGGATTTAT
ACAAGGAGGAGAAAATGAAAGCCATACGGGAAGCAATAGCATGATACAAAGGCATTAAAGCAGCGTATCC
ACATAGCGTAAAAGGAGCAACATAGTTAAGAATACCAGTCAATCTTTCACAAATTTTGTAATCCAGAGGT
TGATTGTCGACTTAACGCGTTCAGGCACCGGGCTTGCGGGTCATGCACCAGGTGCGCGGTCCTTCGGGCA
CCTCGACGTCGGCGGTGACGGTGAAGCCGAGCCGCTCGTAGAAGGGGAGGTTGCGGGGCGCGGAGGTCTC
CAGGAAGGCGGGCACCCCGGCGCGCTCGGCCGCCTCCACTCCGGGGAGCACGACGGCGCTGCCCAGACCC
TTGCCCTGGTGGTCGGGCGAGACTCCGACGGTGGCCAGGAACCACGCGGGCTCCTTGGGCCGGTGCGGCG
CCAGGAGGCCTTCCATCTGTTGCTGCGCGGCCAGCCGGGAACCGCTCAACTCGGCCATGCGCGGGCCGAT
CTCGGCGAACACCGCCCCCGCTTCGACGCTCTCCGGCGTGGTCCAGACCGCCACCGCGGCGCCGTCGTCC
GCGACCCACACCTTGCCGATGTCGAGCCCGACGCGCGTGAGGAAGAGTTCTTGCAGCTCGGTGACCCGCT
CGATGTGGCGGTCCGGATCGACGGTGTGGCGCGTGGCGGGGTAGTCGGCGAACGCGGCGGCGAGGGTGCG
TACGGCCCTGGGGACGTCGTCGCGGGTGGCGAGGCGCACCGTGGGCTTGTACTCGGTCGGTCCAGGATTC
TCTTCGACATCTCCGGCTTGTTTCAGCAGAGAGAAGTTTGTTGCGCCGGATCCCTTATCGTCATCGTCTT
TGTAATCTTTCTTCTTCTTAGCCTGTCCAGCCTTCTTTGTGGCGGCAGGTCGCTTGTCGCCTCCCAGCTG
AGACAGGTCGATCCGTGTCTCGTACAGGCCGGTGATGCTCTGGTGGATCAGGGTGGCGTCCAGCACCTCT
TTGGTGCTGGTGTACCTCTTCCGGTCGATGGTGGTGTCAAAGTACTTGAAGGCGGCAGGGGCTCCCAGAT
TGGTCAGGGTAAACAGGTGGATGATATTCTCGGCCTGCTCTCTGATGGGCTTATCCCGGTGCTTGTTGTA
GGCGGACAGCACTTTGTCCAGATTAGCGTCGGCCAGGATCACTCTCTTGGAGAACTCGCTGATCTGCTCG
ATGATCTCGTCCAGGTAGTGCTTGTGCTGTTCCACAAACAGCTGTTTCTGCTCATTATCCTCGGGGGAGC
CCTTCAGCTTCTCATAGTGGCTGGCCAGGTACAGGAAGTTCACATATTTGGAGGGCAGGGCCAGTTCGTT
TCCCTTCTGCAGTTCGCCGGCAGAGGCCAGCATTCTCTTCCGGCCGTTTTCCAGCTCGAACAGGGAGTAC
TTAGGCAGCTTGATGATCAGGTCCTTTTTCACTTCTTTGTAGCCCTTGGCTTCCAGAAAGTCGATGGGAT
TCTTCTCGAAGCTGCTTCTTTCCATGATGGTGATCCCCAGCAGCTCTTTCACACTCTTCAGTTTCTTGGA
CTTGCCCTTTTCCACTTTGGCCACCACCAGCACAGAATAGGCCACGGTGGGGCTGTCGAAGCCGCCGTAC
TTCTTAGGGTCCCAGTCCTTCTTTCTGGCGATCAGCTTATCGCTGTTCCTCTTGGGCAGGATAGACTCTT
TGCTGAAGCCGCCTGTCTGCACCTCGGTCTTTTTCACGATATTCACTTGGGGCATGCTCAGCACTTTCCG
CACGGTGGCAAAATCCCGGCCCTTATCCCACACGATCTCCCCGGTTTCGCCGTTTGTCTCGATCAGAGGC
CGCTTCCGGATCTCGCCGTTGGCCAGGGTAATCTCGGTCTTGAAAAAGTTCATGATGTTGCTGTAGAAGA
AGTACTTGGCGGTAGCCTTGCCGATTTCCTGCTCGCTCTTGGCGATCATCTTCCGCACGTCGTACACCTT
GTAGTCGCCGTACACGAACTCGCTTTCCAGCTTAGGGTACTTTTTGATCAGGGCGGTTCCCACGACGGCG
TTCAGGTAGGCGTCGTGGGCGTGGTGGTAGTTGTTGATCTCGCGCACTTTGTAAAACTGGAAATCCTTCC
GGAAATCGGACACCAGCTTGGACTTCAGGGTGATCACTTTCACTTCCCGGATCAGCTTGTCATTCTCGTC
GTACTTAGTGTTCATCCGGGAGTCCAGGATCTGTGCCACGTGCTTTGTGATCTGCCGGGTTTCCACCAGC
TGTCTCTTGATGAAGCCGGCCTTATCCAGTTCGCTCAGGCCGCCTCTCTCGGCCTTGGTCAGATTGTCGA
ACTTTCTCTGGGTAATCAGCTTGGCGTTCAGCAGCTGCCGCCAGTAGTTCTTCATCTTCTTCACGACCTC
TTCGGAGGGCACGTTGTCGCTCTTGCCCCGGTTCTTGTCGCTTCTGGTCAGCACCTTGTTGTCGATGGAG
TCGTCCTTCAGAAAGCTCTGAGGCACGATATGGTCCACATCGTAGTCGGACAGCCGGTTGATGTCCAGTT
CCTGGTCCACGTACATATCCCGCCCATTCTGCAGGTAGTACAGGTACAGCTTCTCGTTCTGCAGCTGGGT
GTTTTCCACGGGGTGTTCTTTCAGGATCTGGCTGCCCAGCTCTTTGATGCCCTCTTCGATCCGCTTCATT
CTCTCGCGGCTGTTCTTCTGTCCCTTCTGGGTGGTCTGGTTCTCTCTGGCCATTTCGATCACGATGTTCT
CGGGCTTGTGCCGGCCCATCACTTTCACGAGCTCGTCCACCACCTTCACTGTCTGCAGGATGCCCTTCTT
AATGGCGGGGCTGCCGGCCAGATTGGCAATGTGCTCGTGCAGGCTATCGCCCTGGCCGGACACCTGGGCT
TTCTGGATGTCCTCTTTAAAGGTCAGGCTGTCGTCGTGGATCAGCTGCATGAAGTTTCTGTTGGCGAAGC
CGTCGGACTTCAGGAAATCCAGGATTGTCTTGCCGGACTGCTTGTCCCGGATGCCGTTGATCAGCTTCCG
GCTCAGCCTGCCCCAGCCGGTGTATCTCCGCCGCTTCAGCTGCTTCATCACTTTGTCGTCGAACAGGTGG
GCATAGGTTTTCAGCCGTTCCTCGATCATCTCTCTGTCCTCAAACAGTGTCAGGGTCAGCACGATATCTT
CCAGAATGTCCTCGTTTTCCTCATTGTCCAGGAAGTCCTTGTCCTTGATAATTTTCAGCAGATCGTGGTA
TGTGCCCAGGGAGGCGTTGAACCGATCTTCCACGCCGGAGATTTCCACGGAGTCGAAGCACTCGATTTTC
TTGAAGTAGTCCTCTTTCAGCTGCTTCACGGTCACTTTCCGGTTGGTCTTGAACAGCAGGTCCACGATGG
CCTTTTTCTGCTCGCCGCTCAGGAAGGCGGGCTTTCTCATTCCCTCGGTCACGTATTTCACTTTGGTCAG
CTCGTTATACACGGTGAAGTACTCGTACAGCAGGCTGTGCTTGGGCAGCACCTTCTCGTTGGGCAGGTTC
TTATCGAAGTTGGTCATCCGCTCGATGAAGCTCTGGGCGGAAGCGCCCTTGTCCACCACTTCCTCGAAGT
TCCAGGGGGTGATGGTTTCCTCGCTCTTTCTGGTCATCCAGGCGAATCTGCTGTTTCCCCTGGCCAGAGG
GCCCACGTAGTAGGGGATGCGGAAGGTCAGGATCTTCTCGATCTTTTCCCGGTTGTCCTTCAGGAATGGG
TAAAAATCTTCCTGCCGCCGCAGAATGGCGTGCAGCTCTCCCAGGTGGATCTGGTGGGGGATGCTGCCGT
TGTCGAAGGTCCGCTGCTTCCGCAGCAGGTCCTCTCTGTTCAGCTTCACGAGCAGTTCCTCGGTGCCGTC
CATCTTTTCCAGGATGGGCTTGATGAACTTGTAGAACTCTTCCTGGCTGGCTCCGCCGTCAATGTAGCCG
GCGTAGCCGTTCTTGCTCTGGTCGAAGAAAATCTCTTTGTACTTCTCAGGCAGCTGCTGCCGCACGAGAG
CTTTCAGCAGGGTCAGGTCCTGGTGGTGCTCGTCGTATCTCTTGATCATAGAGGCGCTCAGGGGGGCCTT
GGTGATCTCGGTGTTCACTCTCAGGATGTCGCTCAGCAGGATGGCGTCGGACAGGTTCTTGGCGGCCAGA
AACAGGTCGGCGTACTGGTCGCCGATCTGGGCCAGCAGGTTGTCCAGGTCGTCGTCGTAGGTGTCCTTGC
TCAGCTGCAGTTTGGCATCCTCGGCCAGGTCGAAGTTGCTCTTGAAGTTGGGGGTCAGGCCCAGGCTCAG
GGCAATCAGGTTTCCGAACAGGCCATTCTTCTTCTCGCCGGGCAGCTGGGCGATCAGATTTTCCAGCCGT
CTGCTCTTGCTCAGTCTGGCAGACAGGATGGCCTTGGCGTCCACGCCGCTGGCGTTGATGGGGTTTTCCT
CGAACAGCTGGTTGTAGGTCTGCACCAGCTGGATGAACAGCTTGTCCACGTCGCTGTTGTCGGGGTTCAG
GTCGCCCTCGATCAGGAAGTGGCCCCGGAACTTGATCATGTGGGCCAGGGCCAGATAGATCAGCCGCAGG
TCGGCCTTGTCGGTGCTGTCCACCAGTTTCTTTCTCAGGTGGTAGATGGTGGGGTACTTCTCGTGGTAGG
CCACCTCGTCCACGATGTTGCCGAAGATGGGGTGCCGCTCGTGCTTCTTATCCTCTTCCACCAGGAAGGA
CTCTTCCAGTCTGTGGAAGAAGCTGTCGTCCACCTTGGCCATCTCGTTGCTGAAGATCTCTTGCAGATAG
CAGATCCGGTTCTTCCGTCTGGTGTATCTTCTTCTGGCGGTTCTCTTCAGCCGGGTGGCCTCGGCTGTTT
CGCCGCTGTCGAACAGCAGGGCTCCGATCAGGTTCTTCTTGATGCTGTGCCGGTCGGTGTTGCCCAGCAC
CTTGAATTTCTTGCTGGGCACCTTGTACTCGTCGGTGATCACGGCCCAGCCCACAGAGTTGGTGCCGATG
TCCAGGCCGATGCTGTACTTCTTGTCCATGGTGGCAGCGCTCTAGAACCGGTCCTGTGTTCTGGCGGCAA
ACCCGTTGCGAAAAAGAACGTTCACGGCGACTACTGCACTTATATACGGTTCTCCCCCACCCTCGGGAAA
AAGGCGGAGCCAGTACACGACATCACTTTCCCAGTTTACCCCGCGCCACCTTCTCTAGGCACCGGATCAA
TTGCCGACCCCTCCCCCCAACTTCTCGGGGACTGTGGGCGATGTGCGCTCTGCCCACTGACGGGCACCGG
AGCCAATTCCCACTCCTTTCAAGACCTAGCTAGCGAATTCAAAAAAGCACCGACTCGGTGCCACTTTTTC
AAGTTGATAACGGACTAGCCTTATTTTAACTTGCTATTTCTAGCTCTAAAACCAACATCTAGCAGAGAAT
CACGGTGTTTCGTCCTTTCCACAAGATATATAAAGCCAAGAAATCGAAATACTTTCAAGTTACGGTAAGC
ATATGATAGTCCATTTTAAAACATAATTTTAAAACTGCAAACTACCCAAGAAATTATTACTTTCTACGTC
ACGTATTTTGTACTAATATCTTTGTGTTTACAGTCAAATTAATTCTAATTATCTCTCTAACAGCCTTGTA
TCGTATATGCAAATATGAAGGAATCATGGGAAATAGGCCCTCGGTACCTTAATTAACCAAACTGGATCTC
TGCTGTCCCTGTAATAAACCCGAAAATTTTGAATTTTTGTAATTTGTTTTTGTAATTCTTTAGTTTGTAT
GTCTGTTGCTATTATGTCTACTATTCTTTCCCCTGCACTGTACCCCCCAATCCCCCCTTTTCTTTTAAAA
TTGTGGATGAATACTGCCATTTGTCTGCAGAATTGGCGCACGCAGTGCCGATCCGTTCACTAATCGAATG
GATCTGTCTCTGTCTCTCTCTCCACCTTCTTCTTCTATTCCTTCGGGCCTGTCGGGTCCCCTCGGGGTTG
GGAGGTGGGTCTGAAACGATAATGGTGAATATCCCTGCCTAACTCTATTCACTATAGAAAGTACAGCAAA
AACTATTCTTAAACCTACCAAGCCTCCTACTATCATTATGAATAATTTTATATACCACAGCCAATTTGTT
ATGTTAAACCAATTCCACAAACTTGCCCATTTATCTAATTCCAATAATTCTTGTTCATTCTTTTCTTGCT
GGTTTTGCGATTCTTCAATTAAGGAGTGTATTAAGCTTGTGTAATTGTTAATTTCTCTGTCCCACTCCAT
CCAGGTCGTGTGATTCCAAATCTGTTCCAGAGATTTATTACTCCAACTAGCATTCCAAGGCACAGCAGTG
GTGCAAATGAGTTTTCCAGAGCAACCCCAAATCCCCAGGAGCTGTTGATCCTTTAGGTATCTTTCCACAG
CCAGGATTCTTGCCTGGAGCTGCTTGATGCCCCAGACTGTGAGTTGCAACAGATGCTGTTGCGCCTCAAT
AGCCCTCAGCAAATTGTTCTGCTGCTGCACTATACCAGACAATAATTGTCTGGCCTGTACCGTCAGCGTC
ATTGACGCTGCGCCCATAGTGCTTCCTGCTGCTCCCAAGAACCCAAGGAACAAAGCTCCTATTCCCACTG
CTCTTTTTTCTCTCTGCACCACTCTTCTCTTTGCCTTGGTGGGTGCTACTCCTAATGGTTCAATTTTTAC
TACTTTATATTTATATAATTCACTTCTCCAATTGTCCCTCATATCTCCTCCTCCAGGTCTGAAGATCAGC
GGCCGCTTGCTGTGCGGTGGTCTTACTTTTGTTTTGCTCTTCCTCTATCTTGTCTAAAGCTTCCTTGGTG
TCTTTTATCTCTATCCTTTGATGCACACAATAGAGGGTTGCTACTGTATTATATAATGATCTAAGTTCTT
CTGATCCTGTCTGAAGGGATGGTTGTAGCTGTCCCAGTATTTGTCTACAGCCTTCTGATGTTTCTAACAG
GCCAGGATTAACTGCGAATCGTTCTAGCTCCCTGCTTGCCCATACTATATGTTTTAATTTATATTTTTTC
TTTCCCCCTGGCCTTAACCGAATTTTTTCCCATCGCGATCTAATTCTCCCCCGCTTAATACTGACGCTCT
CGCACCCATCTCTCTCCTTCTAGCCTCCGCTAGTCAAAATTTTTGGCGTACTCACCAGTCGCCGCCCCTC
GCCTCTTGCCGTGCGCGCTTCAGCAAGCCGAGTCCTGCGTCGAGAGAGCTCCTCTGGTTTCCCTTTCGCT
TTCAAGTCCCTGTTCGGGCGCCACTGCTAGAGATTTTCCACACTGACTAAAAGGGTCTGAGGGATCTCTA
GTTACCAGAGTCACACAACAGACGGGCACACACTACTTGAAGCACTCAAGGCAAGCTTTATTGAGGCTTA
AGCAGTGGGTTCCCTAGTTAGCCAGAGAGCTCCCAGGCTCAGATCTGGTCTAACCAGAGAGACCCAGTAC
AGGCAAAACGCGCTGCTTATATAGACCTCCCACCGTACACGCCTACCGCCCATTTGCGTCAATGGGGCGG
AGTTGTTACGACATTTTGGAAAGTCCCGTTGATTTTGGTGCCAAAACAAACTCCCATTGACGTCAATGGG
GTGGAGACTTGGAAATCCCCGTGAGTCAAACCGCTATCCACGCCCATTGATGTACTGCCAAAACCGCATC
ACCATGGTAATAGCGATGACTAATACGTAGATGTACTGCCAAGTAGGAAAGTCCCATAAGGTCATGTACT
GGGCATAATGCCAGGCGGGCCATTTACCGTCATTGACGTCAATAGGGGGCGTACTTGGCATATGATACAC
TTGATGTACTGCCAAGTGGGCAGTTTACCGTAAATACTCCACCCATTGACGTCAATGGAAAGTCCCTATT
GGCGTTACTATGGGAACATACGTCATTATTGACGTCAATGGGCGGGGGTCGTTGGGCGGTCAGCCAGGCG
GGCCATTTACCGTAAGTTATGTAACGCGGAACTCCATATATGGGCTATGAACTAATGACCCCGTAATTGA
TTACTATTAATAACTAGTCAATAATCAATGTCAACGCGTATATCTGGCCCGTACATCGCGAAGCAGCGCA
AAACGCCTAACCCTAAGCAGATTCTTCATGCAATTGTCGGTCAAGCCTTGCCTTGTTGTAGCTTAAATTT
TGCTCGCGCACTACTCAGCGACCTCCAACACACAAGCAGGGAGCAGATACTGGCTTAACTATGCGGCATC
AGAGCAGATTGTACTGAGAGTGCACCATAGGGGATCGGGAGATCTCCCGATCCGTCGACGTCAGGTGGCA
CTTTTCGGGGAAATGTGCGCGGAACCCCTATTTGTTTATTTTTCTAAATACATTCAAATATGTATCCGCT
CATGAGACAATAACCCTGATAAATGCTTCAATAATATTGAAAAAGGAAGAGTATGAGTATTCAACATTTC
CGTGTCGCCCTTATTCCCTTTTTTGCGGCATTTTGCCTTCCTGTTTTTGCTCACCCAGAAACGCTGGTGA
AAGTAAAAGATGCTGAAGATCAGTTGGGTGCACGAGTGGGTTACATCGAACTGGATCTCAACAGCGGTAA
GATCCTTGAGAGTTTTCGCCCCGAAGAACGTTTTCCAATGATGAGCACTTTTAAAGTTCTGCTATGTGGC
GCGGTATTATCCCGTATTGACGCCGGGCAAGAGCAACTCGGTCGCCGCATACACTATTCTCAGAATGACT
TGGTTGAGTACTCACCAGTCACAGAAAAGCATCTTACGGATGGCATGACAGTAAGAGAATTATGCAGTGC
TGCCATAACCATGAGTGATAACACTGCGGCCAACTTACTTCTGACAACGATCGGAGGACCGAAGGAGCTA
ACCGCTTTTTTGCACAACATGGGGGATCATGTAACTCGCCTTGATCGTTGGGAACCGGAGCTGAATGAAG
CCATACCAAACGACGAGCGTGACACCACGATGCCTGTAGCAATGGCAACAACGTTGCGCAAACTATTAAC
TGGCGAACTACTTACTCTAGCTTCCCGGCAACAATTAATAGACTGGATGGAGGCGGATAAAGTTGCAGGA
CCACTTCTGCGCTCGGCCCTTCCGGCTGGCTGGTTTATTGCTGATAAATCTGGAGCCGGTGAGCGTGGGT
CTCGCGGTATCATTGCAGCACTGGGGCCAGATGGTAAGCCCTCCCGTATCGTAGTTATCTACACGACGGG
GAGTCAGGCAACTATGGATGAACGAAATAGACAGATCGCTGAGATAGGTGCCTCACTGATTAAGCATTGG
TAACTGTCAGACCAAGTTTACTCATATATACTTTAGATTGATTTAAAACTTCATTTTTAATTTAAAAGGA
TCTAGGTGAAGATCCTTTTTGATAATCTCATGACCAAAATCCCTTAACGTGAGTTTTCGTTCCACTGAGC
GTCAGACCCCGTAGAAAAGATCAAAGGATCTTC
